>Addgene plasmid #184115 | mNTERY05 | addgene full sequence | sequence record 362501 | Addgene NGS Result
TACATCAATGGGCGTGGATAGCGGTTTGACTCACGGGGATTTCCAAGTCTCCACCCCATTGACGTCAATG
GGAGTTTGTTTTGGCACCAAAATCAACGGGACTTTCCAAAATGTCGTAACAACTCCGCCCCATTGACGCA
AATGGGCGGTAGGCGTGTACGGTGGGAGGTCTATATAAGCAGAGCTCTCTGGCTAACTAGAGAACCCACT
GCTTACTGGCTTATCGAAATTAATACGACTCACTATAGGGAGACCCAAGCTGGCTAGCATGGCCCTTACG
TTTGCACTGCTCGTTGCGTTGCTGGTCCTGAGCTGCAAGTCCAGTTGCTCCGTAGGTGGGCACCATCACC
ACCACCACCATCACCACCATGTGAGCAAGGGCGAGGAGGATAACATGGCCATCATCAAGGAGTTCATGCG
CTTCAAGGTGCACATGGAGGGCTCCGTGAACGGCCACGAGTTCGAGATCGAGGGCGAGGGCGAGGGCCGC
CCCTACGAGGGCACCCAGACCGCCAAGCTGAAGGTGACCAAGGGTGGCCCCCTGCCCTTCGCCTGGGACA
TCCTGTCCCCTCAGTTCATGTACGGCTCCAAGGCCTACGTGAAGCACCCCGCCGACATCCCCGACTACTT
GAAGCTGTCCTTCCCCGAGGGCTTCAAGTGGGAGCGCGTGATGAACTTCGAGGACGGCGGCGTGGTGACC
GTGACCCAGGACTCCTCCCTGCAGGACGGCGAGTTCATCTACAAGGTGAAGCTGCGCGGCACCAACTTCC
CCTCCGACGGCCCCGTAATGCAGAAGAAGACCATGGGCTGGGAGGCCTCCTCCGAGCGGATGTACCCCGA
GGACGGCGCCCTGAAGGGCGAGATCAAGCAGAGGCTGAAGCTGAAGGACGGCGGCCACTACGACGCTGAG
GTCAAGACCACCTACAAGGCCAAGAAGCCCGTGCAGCTGCCCGGCGCCTACAACGTCAACATCAAGTTGG
ACATCACCTCCCACAACGAGGACTACACCATCGTGGAACAGTACGAACGCGCCGAGGGCCGCCACTCCAC
CGGCGGCATGGACGAGCTGTACAAGTCTGGTAGCCTGCAAGATTCGGAAGTCAACCAAGAAGCAAAGCCG
GAAGTCAAGCCGGAAGTGAAACCGGAAACCCATATTAACCTGAAAGTTAGTGACGGCAGCTCTGAAATTT
TCTTTAAGATCAAAAAGACCACGCCGCTGCGTCGCCTGATGGAAGCGTTTGCCAAACGTCAGGGCAAGGA
AATGGATAGCCTGACGTTCCTGTATGACGGTATTGAAATCCAGGCAGATCAAGCGCCGGAAGACCTGGAC
ATGGAAGACAACGACATCATTGAAGCCCACCGTGAACAGATTGGTGGTGGTGGTTCGAGCGGCGGGTATT
ACTATTCTGGGTCTAGCGGGGATGGTGGGTCGTCTGGGGGGAGCGGCGGTTCGGGTTCATCTGGTGACGG
CGGTTCCTCGGGTGGTTCCGGGGGAGATGGTTCTTCCGGAGATGGCGGGAGTGATGGGGACTCTGATGGT
TCGGATGGTGACGGGGACAGTGATGGTGATGACGGAGGGGACGACGAGGATGACGGTTCAGACGATTAAT
GAGGCGGCTCGAGGATCCGGCTGCTAACAAAGCCTCGACTGTGCCTTCTAGTTGCCAGCCATCTGTTGTT
TGCCCCTCCCCCGTGCCTTCCTTGACCCTGGAAGGTGCCACTCCCACTGTCCTTTCCTAATAAAATGAGG
AAATTGCATCGCATTGTCTGAGTAGGTGTCATTCTATTCTGGGGGGTGGGGTGGGGCAGGACAGCAAGGG
GGAGGATTGGGAAGACAATAGCAGGCATGCTGGGGACGACGGTGCTCGAAGCAGCGCAAAACGCCTAACC
CTAAGCAGATTCTTCATGCAATTGTCGGTCAAGCCTTGCCTTGTTGTAGCTTAAATTTTGCTCGCGCACT
ACTCAGCGACCTCCAACACACAAGCAGGGAGCAGATACTGGCTTAACTATGCGGCATCAGAGCAGATTGT
ACTGAGAGTGCACCATAGGGGATCGGGAGATCTCCCGATCCGTCGACGTCAGGTGGCACTTTTCGGGGAA
ATGTGCGCGGAACCCCTATTTGTTTATTTTTCTAAATACATTCAAATATGTATCCGCTCATGAGACAATA
ACCCTGATAAATGCTTCAATAATATTGAAAAAGGAAGAGTATGAGTATTCAACATTTCCGTGTCGCCCTT
ATTCCCTTTTTTGCGGCATTTTGCCTTCCTGTTTTTGCTCACCCAGAAACGCTGGTGAAAGTAAAAGATG
CTGAAGATCAGTTGGGTGCACGAGTGGGTTACATCGAACTGGATCTCAACAGCGGTAAGATCCTTGAGAG
TTTTCGCCCCGAAGAACGTTTTCCAATGATGAGCACTTTTAAAGTTCTGCTATGTGGCGCGGTATTATCC
CGTATTGACGCCGGGCAAGAGCAACTCGGTCGCCGCATACACTATTCTCAGAATGACTTGGTTGAGTACT
CACCAGTCACAGAAAAGCATCTTACGGATGGCATGACAGTAAGAGAATTATGCAGTGCTGCCATAACCAT
GAGTGATAACACTGCGGCCAACTTACTTCTGACAACGATCGGAGGACCGAAGGAGCTAACCGCTTTTTTG
CACAACATGGGGGATCATGTAACTCGCCTTGATCGTTGGGAACCGGAGCTGAATGAAGCCATACCAAACG
ACGAGCGTGACACCACGATGCCTGTAGCAATGGCAACAACGTTGCGCAAACTATTAACTGGCGAACTACT
TACTCTAGCTTCCCGGCAACAATTAATAGACTGGATGGAGGCGGATAAAGTTGCAGGACCACTTCTGCGC
TCGGCCCTTCCGGCTGGCTGGTTTATTGCTGATAAATCTGGAGCCGGTGAGCGTGGGTCTCGCGGTATCA
TTGCAGCACTGGGGCCAGATGGTAAGCCCTCCCGTATCGTAGTTATCTACACGACGGGGAGTCAGGCAAC
TATGGATGAACGAAATAGACAGATCGCTGAGATAGGTGCCTCACTGATTAAGCATTGGTAACTGTCAGAC
CAAGTTTACTCATATATACTTTAGATTGATTTAAAACTTCATTTTTAATTTAAAAGGATCTAGGTGAAGA
TCCTTTTTGATAATCTCATGACCAAAATCCCTTAACGTGAGTTTTCGTTCCACTGAGCGTCAGACCCCGT
AGAAAAGATCAAAGGATCTTCTTGAGATCCTTTTTTTCTGCGCGTAATCTGCTGCTTGCAAACAAAAAAA
CCACCGCTACCAGCGGTGGTTTGTTTGCCGGATCAAGAGCTACCAACTCTTTTTCCGAAGGTAACTGGCT
TCAGCAGAGCGCAGATACCAAATACTGTTCTTCTAGTGTAGCCGTAGTTAGGCCACCACTTCAAGAACTC
TGTAGCACCGCCTACATACCTCGCTCTGCTAATCCTGTTACCAGTGGCTGCTGCCAGTGGCGATAAGTCG
TGTCTTACCGGGTTGGACTCAAGACGATAGTTACCGGATAAGGCGCAGCGGTCGGGCTGAACGGGGGGTT
CGTGCACACAGCCCAGCTTGGAGCGAACGACCTACACCGAACTGAGATACCTACAGCGTGAGCTATGAGA
AAGCGCCACGCTTCCCGAAGGGAGAAAGGCGGACAGGTATCCGGTAAGCGGCAGGGTCGGAACAGGAGAG
CGCACGAGGGAGCTTCCAGGGGGAAACGCCTGGTATCTTTATAGTCCTGTCGGGTTTCGCCACCTCTGAC
TTGAGCGTCGATTTTTGTGATGCTCGTCAGGGGGGCGGAGCCTATGGAAAAACGCCAGCAACGCGGCCTT
TTTACGGTTCCTGGCCTTTTGCTGGCCTTTTGCTCACATGTTCTTTCCTGCGTTATCCCCTGATTCTGTG
GATAACCGTATTACCGCCTTTGAGTGAGCTGATACCGCTCGCCGCAGCCGAACGACCGAGCGCAGCGAGT
CAGTGAGCGAGGAAGCGGAAGAGCGCCCAATACGCAAACCGCCTCTCCCTAGAAGGTCCATTAGCTGCAA
AGATTCCTCTCTGTTTAAAACTTTATCCATCTTTGCAAAGCTTTTTGCAAAAGCCTCCCACTGCTTCGCG
ATGTACGGGCCAGATATACGCGTTGACATTGATTATTGACTAGTTATTAATAGTAATCAATTACGGGGTC
ATTAGTTCATAGCCCATATATGGAGTTCCGCGTTACATAACTTACGGTAAATGGCCCGCCTGGCTGACCG
CCCAACGACCCCCGCCCATTGACGTCAATAATGACGTATGTTCCCATAGTAACGCCAATAGGGACTTTCC
ATTGACGTCAATGGGTGGAGTATTTACGGTAAACTGCCCACTTGGCAGTACATCAAGTGTATCATATGCC
AAGTACGCCCCCTATTGACGTCAATGACGGTAAATGGCCCGCCTGGCATTATGCCCAGTACATGACCTTA
TGGGACTTTCCTACTTGGCAGTACATCTACGTATTAGTCATCGCTATTACCATGGTGATGCGGTTTTGGC
AG
Features (pLannotate 1.2.2; 14 found; start..end, strand, type, name):
    182..215     +  LTR            5' LTR (truncated) (fragment): truncated 5' long terminal repeat (LTR) from HIV-1
    231..249     +  promoter       T7 promoter: promoter for bacteriophage T7 RNA polymerase
    269..337     +  CDS            IFNA2 (fragment): IFNA2_HUMAN - Also known as IFNA2A, IFNA2B, IFNA2C. Experimental evidence at protein level: Swiss-Prot protein existence level 1. Produced by macrophages, IFN-alpha have antiviral activities. From Homo sapiens (Human).
    347..369     +  CDS            9xHis (fragment): 9xHis affinity tag
    371..1075    +  CDS            mCherry: mCherry is a basic (constitutively fluorescent) red fluorescent protein published in 2004, derived from Discosoma sp.. It is reported to be a very rapidly-maturing monomer with low acid sensitivity.
   1085..1378    +  CDS            SMT3: SMT3_YEAST - Experimental evidence at protein level: Swiss-Prot protein existence level 1. Not known; suppressor of MIF2 mutations. From Saccharomyces cerevisiae (strain ATCC 204508 / S288c) (Baker's yeast).
   1649..1856    +  polyA_signal   bGH poly(A) signal: bovine growth hormone polyadenylation signal
   1995..2047    +  misc_feature   bom (fragment): basis of mobility region from pBR322
   2106..2210    +  promoter       AmpR promoter: bla
   2211..3071    +  CDS            AmpR: β-lactamase; bla; confers resistance to ampicillin, carbenicillin, and related antibiotics
   3242..3830    +  rep_origin     ori: high-copy-number ColE1/pMB1/pBR322/pUC origin of replication
   4038..4090    -  CDS            small t antigen (fragment): SV40 (simian virus 40) small t antigen
   4155..4534    +  enhancer       CMV enhancer: human cytomegalovirus immediate early enhancer
   4535..186     +  promoter       CMV promoter (across the origin): human cytomegalovirus (CMV) immediate early promoter
