[The description below was written by a language model from this plasmid's Addgene catalogue record and pLannotate feature annotations shown in this document.]
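Description:
mNTERY05 is a mammalian expression plasmid built on a pcDNA3.1 backbone, about 4.6 kb in the sequenced record, that encodes a nanopore-addressable protein reporter. It is propagated in E. coli as a high-copy plasmid through a ColE1/pUC-type origin and selected with ampicillin via the β-lactamase gene and its native promoter. The feature table shows no mammalian selection cassette such as neomycin resistance, so the plasmid appears to be a trimmed pcDNA3.1 derivative. That layout fits transient expression better than stable line selection.

The expression unit is driven by the human CMV immediate-early enhancer and promoter, which span the numbering origin of the circular sequence, and it ends at the bovine growth hormone polyadenylation signal. A T7 promoter lies just upstream of the coding region. The annotated open reading frame begins with a short fragment matching the N-terminus of human interferon alpha-2. Its position and length suggest a secretion signal peptide, although the record does not state this. A polyhistidine tag for affinity capture follows, then mCherry as a red fluorescent marker, then the yeast SUMO homologue Smt3. About 270 nt between Smt3 and the polyadenylation signal are unannotated. This stretch may hold the C-terminal portion of the reporter, including whatever distinguishes this variant from others in the series, but the record does not describe it. The short hits annotated as an HIV-1 LTR fragment, bom and SV40 small t antigen are probably backbone remnants or incidental matches.

The construct is intended for producing a barcoded protein reporter in mammalian cells that can be read out directly on a nanopore array, allowing multiplexed detection alongside other reporters.
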