Addgene plasmid #184115: mNTERY05
Purpose: Nanopore-addressable protein reporter for expression in mammalian cells.
Depositing lab: Jeff Nivala. Depositing organization: University of Washington. Publication: Multiplexed direct detection of barcoded protein reporters on a nanopore array. Cardozo N, Zhang K, Doroschak K, Nguyen A, Siddiqui Z, Bogard N, Strauss K, Ceze L, Nivala J. Nat Biotechnol. 2022 Jan;40(1):42-46. doi: 10.1038/s41587-021-01002-6. Epub 2021 Aug 12. PubMed 34385692.
Backbone
  Vector backbone: pcDNA3.1
  Vector type: Mammalian Expression
Growth in bacteria
  Bacterial resistance: Ampicillin, 100 μg/mL
  Growth temperature: 37°C
  Growth strain: DH5alpha
  Copy number: High Copy
Gene/Insert
  Gene/Insert name: mNTERY05
  Promoter: CMV
  Cloning method: Gibson Cloning
  Sequencing primers: 5′ ATGGCCCTTACGTTTGCACTGCTCGTTG
Terms and licenses: Academic/Nonprofit Terms; Industry Terms: Not Available to Industry
How to cite: mNTERY05 was a gift from Jeff Nivala (Addgene plasmid # 184115 ; http://n2t.net/addgene:184115 ; RRID:Addgene_184115)
